>Addgene plasmid #101111 | pAVPR2_TCS(Q’G)_NLS-HA-dCas9(C)-VP64_T2A_MCP-P65-HSF1 | addgene full sequence | sequence record 197205 | Addgene NGS Result
CTAGAGGTACCCGTTACATAACTTACGGTAAATGGCCCGCCTGGCTGACCGCCCAACGACCCCCGCCCAT
TGACGTCAATAGTAACGCCAATAGGGACTTTCCATTGACGTCAATGGGTGGAGTATTTACGGTAAACTGC
CCACTTGGCAGTACATCAAGTGTATCATATGCCAAGTACGCCCCCTATTGACGTCAATGACGGTAAATGG
CCCGCCTGGCATTGTGCCCAGTACATGACCTTATGGGACTTTCCTACTTGGCAGTACATCTACGTATTAG
TCATCGCTATTACCATGGTCGAGGTGAGCCCCACGTTCTGCTTCACTCTCCCCATCTCCCCCCCCTCCCC
ACCCCCAATTTTGTATTTATTTATTTTTTAATTATTTTGTGCAGCGATGGGGGCGGGGGGGGGGGGGGCG
CGCGCCAGGCGGGGCGGGGCGGGGCGAGGGGCGGGGCGGGGCGAGGCGGAGAGGTGCGGCGGCAGCCAAT
CAGAGCGGCGCGCTCCGAAAGTTTCCTTTTATGGCGAGGCGGCGGCGGCGGCGGCCCTATAAAAAGCGAA
GCGCGCGGCGGGCGGGAGTCGCTGCGCGCTGCCTTCGCCCCGTGCCCCGCTCCGCCGCCGCCTCGCGCCG
CCCGCCCCGGCTCTGACTGACCGCGTTACTCCCACAGGTGAGCGGGCGGGACGGCCCTTCTCCTCCGGGC
TGTAATTAGCTGAGCAAGAGGTAAGGGTTTAAGGGATGGTTGGTTGGTGGGGTATTAATGTTTAATTACC
TGGAGCACCTGCCTGAAATCACTTTTTTTCAGGTTGGACCGGTGCGCCACCATGAAGACGATCATCGCCC
TGAGCTACATCTTCTGCCTGGTATTCGCCGACTACAAGGACGATGATGACGCCAGCATCGATATGCTCAT
GGCCTCTACCACAAGCGCTGTGCCCGGACATCCATCTCTTCCAAGTCTTCCCTCCAACAGCTCACAGGAG
AGGCCTCTGGATACCCGGGACCCACTTCTTGCAAGAGCGGAGCTCGCCTTGCTCTCCATCGTTTTCGTTG
CCGTCGCGTTGAGCAATGGTCTGGTGCTGGCCGCCCTGGCGCGACGAGGCCGCCGAGGCCACTGGGCGCC
TATTCATGTCTTTATCGGCCATCTCTGTCTTGCAGACCTGGCCGTGGCGCTGTTTCAGGTGCTCCCTCAA
CTGGCTTGGAAAGCCACCGATAGATTCCGGGGGCCAGACGCACTGTGTCGGGCCGTGAAATACCTGCAGA
TGGTGGGAATGTATGCCAGTTCATATATGATACTTGCTATGACCTTGGACAGACACAGGGCTATCTGTCG
CCCCATGCTGGCGTATAGGCACGGTTCCGGAGCCCATTGGAACAGGCCAGTTCTGGTTGCGTGGGCTTTT
TCCCTGCTTCTGAGCTTGCCCCAGTTGTTTATTTTCGCACAGAGAAATGTGGAGGGCGGATCTGGCGTGA
CCGATTGCTGGGCTTGCTTCGCTGAGCCATGGGGCAGAAGGACCTACGTGACGTGGATTGCTCTCATGGT
GTTCGTTGCTCCCACCCTGGGGATCGCCGCATGCCAGGTCCTGATATTCAGAGAAATACACGCCTCCTTG
GTTCCTGGGCCAAGCGAGCGCCCTGGTGGAAGAAGACGGGGTCGAAGGACTGGCTCTCCAGGCGAAGGCG
CCCACGTATCAGCTGCGGTAGCTAAGACCGTACGCATGACACTGGTCATCGTCGTCGTTTACGTTCTTTG
CTGGGCCCCGTTTTTTTTGGTGCAGCTCTGGGCGGCCTGGGACCCCGAAGCACCCCTGGAAGGTGCTCCA
TTCGTTCTGCTCATGCTTCTCGCTTCACTGAATAGCTGTACCAATCCTTGGATTTACGCCTCTTTCTCCT
CCAGTGTTAGCTCCGAGCTGCGGAGTCTTCTCTGTTGCGCCCGGGGCAGGACCCCCCCAAGCCTGGGTCC
ACAGGACGAATCCTGCACTACCGCCTCCAGTTCCCTGGCCAAAGACACCTCTTCTATCGATACCGGTGGA
CGCACCCCACCCAGCCTGGGTCCCCAAGATGAGTCCTGCACCACCGCCAGCTCCTCCCTGGCCAAGGACA
CTTCATCGACCGGTGAGAACCTGTACTTCCAGGGCCCCAAGAAGAAGAGGAAGGTGGGGGGAGGCAGCAC
TAGTTACCCATACGACGTACCAGATTACGCTGGAGGTTCTGGATCCGGCGGTGGCTCGAAGCCCGCCTTC
CTGAGCGGCGAGCAGAAAAAGGCCATCGTGGACCTGCTGTTCAAGACCAACCGGAAAGTGACCGTGAAGC
AGCTGAAAGAGGACTACTTCAAGAAAATCGAGTGCTTCGACTCCGTGGAAATCTCCGGCGTGGAAGATCG
GTTCAACGCCTCCCTGGGCACATACCACGATCTGCTGAAAATTATCAAGGACAAGGACTTCCTGGACAAT
GAGGAAAACGAGGACATTCTGGAAGATATCGTGCTGACCCTGACACTGTTTGAGGACAGAGAGATGATCG
AGGAACGGCTGAAAACCTATGCCCACCTGTTCGACGACAAAGTGATGAAGCAGCTGAAGCGGCGGAGATA
CACCGGCTGGGGCAGGCTGAGCCGGAAGCTGATCAACGGCATCCGGGACAAGCAGTCCGGCAAGACAATC
CTGGATTTCCTGAAGTCCGACGGCTTCGCCAACAGAAACTTCATGCAGCTGATCCACGACGACAGCCTGA
CCTTTAAAGAGGACATCCAGAAAGCCCAGGTGTCCGGCCAGGGCGATAGCCTGCACGAGCACATTGCCAA
TCTGGCCGGCAGCCCCGCCATTAAGAAGGGCATCCTGCAGACAGTGAAGGTGGTGGACGAGCTCGTGAAA
GTGATGGGCCGGCACAAGCCCGAGAACATCGTGATCGAAATGGCCAGAGAGAACCAGACCACCCAGAAGG
GACAGAAGAACAGCCGCGAGAGAATGAAGCGGATCGAAGAGGGCATCAAAGAGCTGGGCAGCCAGATCCT
GAAAGAACACCCCGTGGAAAACACCCAGCTGCAGAACGAGAAGCTGTACCTGTACTACCTGCAGAATGGG
CGGGATATGTACGTGGACCAGGAACTGGACATCAACCGGCTGTCCGACTACGATGTGGACCATATCGTGC
CTCAGAGCTTTCTGAAGGACGACTCCATCGACAACAAGGTGCTGACCAGAAGCGACAAGGCCCGGGGCAA
GAGCGACAACGTGCCCTCCGAAGAGGTCGTGAAGAAGATGAAGAACTACTGGCGGCAGCTGCTGAACGCC
AAGCTGATTACCCAGAGAAAGTTCGACAATCTGACCAAGGCCGAGAGAGGCGGCCTGAGCGAACTGGATA
AGGCCGGCTTCATCAAGAGACAGCTGGTGGAAACCCGGCAGATCACAAAGCACGTGGCACAGATCCTGGA
CTCCCGGATGAACACTAAGTACGACGAGAATGACAAGCTGATCCGGGAAGTGAAAGTGATCACCCTGAAG
TCCAAGCTGGTGTCCGATTTCCGGAAGGATTTCCAGTTTTACAAAGTGCGCGAGATCAACAACTACCACC
ACGCCCACGACGCCTACCTGAACGCCGTCGTGGGAACCGCCCTGATCAAAAAGTACCCTAAGCTGGAAAG
CGAGTTCGTGTACGGCGACTACAAGGTGTACGACGTGCGGAAGATGATCGCCAAGAGCGAGCAGGAAATC
GGCAAGGCTACCGCCAAGTACTTCTTCTACAGCAACATCATGAACTTTTTCAAGACCGAGATTACCCTGG
CCAACGGCGAGATCCGGAAGCGGCCTCTGATCGAGACAAACGGCGAAACCGGGGAGATCGTGTGGGATAA
GGGCCGGGATTTTGCCACCGTGCGGAAAGTGCTGAGCATGCCCCAAGTGAATATCGTGAAAAAGACCGAG
GTGCAGACAGGCGGCTTCAGCAAAGAGTCTATCCTGCCCAAGAGGAACAGCGATAAGCTGATCGCCAGAA
AGAAGGACTGGGACCCTAAGAAGTACGGCGGCTTCGACAGCCCCACCGTGGCCTATTCTGTGCTGGTGGT
GGCCAAAGTGGAAAAGGGCAAGTCCAAGAAACTGAAGAGTGTGAAAGAGCTGCTGGGGATCACCATCATG
GAAAGAAGCAGCTTCGAGAAGAATCCCATCGACTTTCTGGAAGCCAAGGGCTACAAAGAAGTGAAAAAGG
ACCTGATCATCAAGCTGCCTAAGTACTCCCTGTTCGAGCTGGAAAACGGCCGGAAGAGAATGCTGGCCTC
TGCCGGCGAACTGCAGAAGGGAAACGAACTGGCCCTGCCCTCCAAATATGTGAACTTCCTGTACCTGGCC
AGCCACTATGAGAAGCTGAAGGGCTCCCCCGAGGATAATGAGCAGAAACAGCTGTTTGTGGAACAGCACA
AGCACTACCTGGACGAGATCATCGAGCAGATCAGCGAGTTCTCCAAGAGAGTGATCCTGGCCGACGCTAA
TCTGGACAAAGTGCTGTCCGCCTACAACAAGCACCGGGATAAGCCCATCAGAGAGCAGGCCGAGAATATC
ATCCACCTGTTTACCCTGACCAATCTGGGAGCCCCTGCCGCCTTCAAGTACTTTGACACCACCATCGACC
GGAAGAGGTACACCAGCACCAAAGAGGTGCTGGACGCCACCCTGATCCACCAGAGCATCACCGGCCTGTA
CGAGACACGGATCGACCTGTCTCAGCTGGGAGGCGACAGCCCCAAGAAGAAGAGAAAGGTGGAGGCCAGC
GGACGGGCTGACGCATTGGACGATTTTGATCTGGATATGCTGGGAAGTGACGCCCTCGATGATTTTGACC
TTGACATGCTTGGTTCGGATGCCCTTGATGACTTTGACCTCGACATGCTCGGCAGTGACGCCCTTGATGA
TTTCGACCTGGACATGCTGATTAACGGTACCGCTAGCGGCAGTGGAGAGGGCAGAGGAAGTCTGCTAACA
TGCGGTGACGTCGAGGAGAATCCTGGCCCAGTGAGCAAGCTTATGGCTTCAAACTTTACTCAGTTCGTGC
TCGTGGACAATGGTGGGACAGGGGATGTGACAGTGGCTCCTTCTAATTTCGCTAATGGGGTGGCAGAGTG
GATCAGCTCCAACTCACGGAGCCAGGCCTACAAGGTGACATGCAGCGTCAGGCAGTCTAGTGCCCAGAAG
AGAAAGTATACCATCAAGGTGGAGGTCCCCAAAGTGGCTACCCAGACAGTGGGCGGAGTCGAACTGCCTG
TCGCCGCTTGGAGGTCCTACCTGAACATGGAGCTCACTATCCCAATTTTCGCTACCAATTCTGACTGTGA
ACTCATCGTGAAGGCAATGCAGGGGCTCCTCAAAGACGGTAATCCTATCCCTTCCGCCATCGCCGCTAAC
TCAGGTATCTACAGCGCTGGAGGAGGTGGAAGCGGAGGAGGAGGAAGCGGAGGAGGAGGTAGCGGACCTA
AGAAAAAGAGGAAGGTGGCGGCCGCTGGATCCCCTTCAGGGCAGATCAGCAACCAGGCCCTGGCTCTGGC
CCCTAGCTCCGCTCCAGTGCTGGCCCAGACTATGGTGCCCTCTAGTGCTATGGTGCCTCTGGCCCAGCCA
CCTGCTCCAGCCCCTGTGCTGACCCCAGGACCACCCCAGTCACTGAGCGCTCCAGTGCCCAAGTCTACAC
AGGCCGGCGAGGGGACTCTGAGTGAAGCTCTGCTGCACCTGCAGTTCGACGCTGATGAGGACCTGGGAGC
TCTGCTGGGGAACAGCACCGATCCCGGAGTGTTCACAGATCTGGCCTCCGTGGACAACTCTGAGTTTCAG
CAGCTGCTGAATCAGGGCGTGTCCATGTCTCATAGTACAGCCGAACCAATGCTGATGGAGTACCCCGAAG
CCATTACCCGGCTGGTGACCGGCAGCCAGCGGCCCCCCGACCCCGCTCCAACTCCCCTGGGAACCAGCGG
CCTGCCTAATGGGCTGTCCGGAGATGAAGACTTCTCAAGCATCGCTGATATGGACTTTAGTGCCCTGCTG
TCACAGATTTCCTCTAGTGGGCAGGGAGGAGGTGGAAGCGGCTTCAGCGTGGACACCAGTGCCCTGCTGG
ACCTGTTCAGCCCCTCGGTGACCGTGCCCGACATGAGCCTGCCTGACCTTGACAGCAGCCTGGCCAGTAT
CCAAGAGCTCCTGTCTCCCCAGGAGCCCCCCAGGCCTCCCGAGGCAGAGAACAGCAGCCCGGATTCAGGG
AAGCAGCTGGTGCACTACACAGCGCAGCCGCTGTTCCTGCTGGACCCCGGCTCCGTGGACACCGGGAGCA
ACGACCTGCCGGTGCTGTTTGAGCTGGGAGAGGGCTCCTACTTCTCCGAAGGGGACGGCTTCGCCGAGGA
CCCCACCATCTCCCTGCTGACAGGCTCGGAGCCTCCCAAAGCCAAGGACCCCACTGTCTCCTAAGAATTC
CTAGAGCTCGCTGATCAGCCTCGACTGTGCCTTCTAGTTGCCAGCCATCTGTTGTTTGCCCCTCCCCCGT
GCCTTCCTTGACCCTGGAAGGTGCCACTCCCACTGTCCTTTCCTAATAAAATGAGGAAATTGCATCGCAT
TGTCTGAGTAGGTGTCATTCTATTCTGGGGGGTGGGGTGGGGCAGGACAGCAAGGGGGAGGATTGGGAAG
AGAATAGCAGGCATGCTGGGGAGCGGCCGCAGGAACCCCTAGTGATGGAGTTGGCCACTCCCTCTCTGCG
CGCTCGCTCGCTCACTGAGGCCGGGCGACCAAAGGTCGCCCGACGCCCGGGCTTTGCCCGGGCGGCCTCA
GTGAGCGAGCGAGCGCGCAGCTGCCTGCAGGGGCGCCTGATGCGGTATTTTCTCCTTACGCATCTGTGCG
GTATTTCACACCGCATA
[95 nt withheld, positions 6878-6972]
T
[46 nt withheld, positions 6974-7019]
C
[141 nt withheld, positions 7021-7161]
CCTTTGACGTTGGAGTCCACGTTCTTT
[37 nt withheld, positions 7189-7225]
ACTCTATCTCGGGCTATTCTTTTGATTTATAAGGGATTTTGCCGATTTCGGTCTATTGGTTAAAAAATGA
GCTGATTTAACAAAAATTTAACGCGAATTTTAACAAAATATTAACGTTTACAATTTTATGGTGCACTCTC
AGTACAATCTGCTCTGATGCCGCATAGTTAAGCCAGCCCCGACACCCGCCAACACCCGCTGACGCGCCCT
GACGGGCTTGTCTGCTCCCGGCATCCGCTTACAGACAAGCTGTGACCGTCTCCGGGAGCTGCATGTGTCA
GAGGTTTTCACCGTCATCACCGAAACGCGCGAGACGAAAGGGCCTCGTGATACGCCTATTTTTATAGGTT
AATGTCATGATAATAATGGTTTCTTAGACGTCAGGTGGCACTTTTCGGGGAAATGTGCGCGGAACCCCTA
TTTGTTTATTTTTCTAAATACATTCAAATATGTATCCGCTCATGAGACAATAACCCTGATAAATGCTTCA
ATAATATTGAAAAAGGAAGAGTATGAGTATTCAACATTTCCGTGTCGCCCTTATTCCCTTTTTTGCGGCA
TTTTGCCTTCCTGTTTTTGCTCACCCAGAAACGCTGGTGAAAGTAAAAGATGCTGAAGATCAGTTGGGTG
CACGAGTGGGTTACATCGAACTGGATCTCAACAGCGGTAAGATCCTTGAGAGTTTTCGCCCCGAAGAACG
TTTTCCAATGATGAGCACTTTTAAAGTTCTGCTATGTGGCGCGGTATTATCCCGTATTGACGCCGGGCAA
GAGCAACTCGGTCGCCGCATACACTATTCTCAGAATGACTTGGTTGAGTACTCACCAGTCACAGAAAAGC
ATCTTACGGATGGCATGACAGTAAGAGAATTATGCAGTGCTGCCATAACCATGAGTGATAACACTGCGGC
CAACTTACTTCTGACAACGATCGGAGGACCGAAGGAGCTAACCGCTTTTTTGCACAACATGGGGGATCAT
GTAACTCGCCTTGATCGTTGGGAACCGGAGCTGAATGAAGCCATACCAAACGACGAGCGTGACACCACGA
TGCCTGTAGCAATGGCAACAACGTTGCGCAAACTATTAACTGGCGAACTACTTACTCTAGCTTCCCGGCA
ACAATTAATAGACTGGATGGAGGCGGATAAAGTTGCAGGACCACTTCTGCGCTCGGCCCTTCCGGCTGGC
TGGTTTATTGCTGATAAATCTGGAGCCGGTGAGCGTGGAAGCCGCGGTATCATTGCAGCACTGGGGCCAG
ATGGTAAGCCCTCCCGTATCGTAGTTATCTACACGACGGGGAGTCAGGCAACTATGGATGAACGAAATAG
ACAGATCGCTGAGATAGGTGCCTCACTGATTAAGCATTGGTAACTGTCAGACCAAGTTTACTCATATATA
CTTTAGATTGATTTAAAACTTCATTTTTAATTTAAAAGGATCTAGGTGAAGATCCTTTTTGATAATCTCA
TGACCAAAATCCCTTAACGTGAGTTTTCGTTCCACTGAGCGTCAGACCCCGTAGAAAAGATCAAAGGATC
TTCTTGAGATCCTTTTTTTCTGCGCGTAATCTGCTGCTTGCAAACAAAAAAACCACCGCTACCAGCGGTG
GTTTGTTTGCCGGATCAAGAGCTACCAACTCTTTTTCCGAAGGTAACTGGCTTCAGCAGAGCGCAGATAC
CAAATACTGTTCTTCTAGTGTAGCCGTAGTTAGGCCACCACTTCAAGAACTCTGTAGCACCGCCTACATA
CCTCGCTCTGCTAATCCTGTTACCAGTGGCTGCTGCCAGTGGCGATAAGTCGTGTCTTACCGGGTTGGAC
TCAAGACGATAGTTACCGGATAAGGCGCAGCGGTCGGGCTGAACGGGGGGTTCGTGCACACAGCCCAGCT
TGGAGCGAACGACCTACACCGAACTGAGATACCTACAGCGTGAGCTATGAGAAAGCGCCACGCTTCCCGA
AGGGAGAAAGGCGGACAGGTATCCGGTAAGCGGCAGGGTCGGAACAGGAGAGCGCACGAGGGAGCTTCCA
GGGGGAAACGCCTGGTATCTTTATAGTCCTGTCGGGTTTCGCCACCTCTGACTTGAGCGTCGATTTTTGT
GATGCTCGTCAGGGGGGCGGAGCCTATGGAAAAACGCCAGCAACGCGGCCTTTTTACGGTTCCTGGCCTT
TTGCTGGCCTTTTGCTCACATG
Features (pLannotate 1.2.2; 20 found; start..end, strand, type, name):
     12..297     +  enhancer       CMV enhancer: human cytomegalovirus immediate early enhancer; contains an 18-bp deletion relative to the standard CMV enhancer
    299..574     +  promoter       chicken β-actin promoter: No description available
    575..802     +  intron         hybrid intron: hybrid between chicken β-actin (CBA) and minute virus of mice (MMV) introns (Gray et al., 2011)
    870..890     +  CDS            3xFLAG (fragment): three tandem FLAG® epitope tags
    903..2015    +  CDS            AVPR2: V2R_HUMAN - Also known as ADHR, DIR, DIR3, V2R. Experimental evidence at protein level: Swiss-Prot protein existence level 1. Receptor for arginine vasopressin. The activity of this receptor is mediated by G proteins which activate adenylate cyclase. Involved in renal water reabsorption. From Homo sapiens (Human).
   2175..2201    +  CDS            HA: HA (human influenza hemagglutinin) epitope tag
   2229..4727    +  CDS            dCas9(C): C-terminal portion of catalytically inactive Streptococcus pyogenes dCas9 carrying the N863A mutation (Zetsche et al., 2015)
   4890..4906    +  CDS            VP96 (fragment): 6 tandem repeats of the minimal activation domain of herpes simplex virus VP16 (Cheng et al., 2013)
   5013..5402    +  CDS            CAPSD_BPMS2: Experimental evidence at protein level: Swiss-Prot protein existence level 1. Acts as a translational repressor of viral replicase synthesis late in infection. This latter function is the result of capsid protein interaction with an RNA hairpin which contains the replicase ribosome-binding site. From Escherichia phage MS2 (Bacteriophage MS2).
   5493..6035    +  CDS            Rela (fragment): TF65_MOUSE - Also known as Nfkb3. Experimental evidence at protein level: Swiss-Prot protein existence level 1. NF-kappa-B is a pleiotropic transcription factor present in almost all cell types and is the endpoint of a series of signal transduction events that are initiated by a vast array of stimuli related to many biological processes such as inflammation, immunity, differentiation, cell growth, tumorigenesis and apoptosis. NF-kappa-B is a homo- or heterodimeric complex formed by the Rel-like domain- containing proteins RELA/p65, RELB, NFKB1/p105, NFKB1/p50, REL and NFKB2/p52. The heterodime
   6060..6431    +  CDS            HSF1: C-terminal activation domain from the human heat shock transcription factor HSF1
   6465..6576    +  polyA_signal   bGH poly(A) signal: bovine growth hormone polyadenylation signal
   6681..6821    +  repeat_region  AAV2 ITR: inverted terminal repeat of adeno-associated virus serotype 2 inverted
   6826..6877    -  misc_feature   bom (fragment): basis of mobility region from pBR322
   6896..7351    +  rep_origin     f1 ori (sequence partly withheld): f1 bacteriophage origin of replication; arrow indicates direction of (+) strand synthesis
   7352..7401    -  misc_feature   bom (fragment): basis of mobility region from pBR322
   7503..7538    -  CDS            rop (fragment): Rop protein, which maintains plasmids at low copy number; rop
   7633..7737    +  promoter       AmpR promoter: bla
   7738..8598    +  CDS            AmpR: β-lactamase; bla; confers resistance to ampicillin, carbenicillin, and related antibiotics
   8769..9357    +  rep_origin     ori: high-copy-number ColE1/pMB1/pBR322/pUC origin of replication
