[The description below was written by a language model from this plasmid's Addgene catalogue record and pLannotate feature annotations shown in this document.]
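Description:
pAVPR2_TCS(Q'G)_NLS-HA-dCas9(C)-VP64_T2A_MCP-P65-HSF1 is a 9.4 kb mammalian expression plasmid for synthetic biology and CRISPR-based transcriptional activation. It encodes a chimeric receptor in which the human arginine vasopressin receptor 2 (AVPR2), a G protein-coupled receptor, is fused to the C-terminal half of a split, catalytically inactive S. pyogenes Cas9. It was made by replacing the BDKRB2 coding sequence of a sister construct with AVPR2 taken from a Tango-series plasmid. It is propagated in E. coli through a high-copy ColE1/pUC-type origin with ampicillin selection. The backbone also carries an f1 origin and a single annotated AAV2 ITR downstream of the cassette. With only one ITR detected, this looks like a remnant of the parental vector, and the record does not list the plasmid as an AAV vector.

Expression is driven by a CMV enhancer/chicken β-actin promoter with a hybrid intron and terminated by a bGH polyadenylation signal. The open reading frame begins with an N-terminal FLAG epitope and AVPR2. According to the construct name, this is followed by a protease cleavage site variant, TCS(Q'G), and a nuclear localisation signal, neither of which is annotated in the feature table. Next come an HA tag, dCas9(C) and VP64 (detected as a VP16-repeat fragment). A T2A peptide, also named but not annotated, then separates this fusion from MCP-p65-HSF1, the MS2 coat protein fused to the p65 and HSF1 activation domains that forms the SAM activator component.

The design implies that dCas9(C)-VP64 stays tethered to the membrane receptor until cleavage at the TCS releases it to enter the nucleus. Gene activation would presumably also require the complementary N-terminal dCas9 fragment, a protease and an MS2-aptamer guide RNA, which are not encoded here. The plasmid thereby serves to couple receptor signalling to programmable activation of target genes.
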