Addgene plasmid #101111: pAVPR2_TCS(Q’G)_NLS-HA-dCas9(C)-VP64_T2A_MCP-P65-HSF1
Purpose: Encodes dCas9(C)-VP64 with SAM components fused to AVPR2
Depositing lab: Tudor Fulga. Depositing organization: University of Oxford. Publication: Engineering Synthetic Signaling Pathways with Programmable dCas9-Based Chimeric Receptors. Baeumler TA, Ahmed AA, Fulga TA. Cell Rep. 2017 Sep 12;20(11):2639-2653. doi: 10.1016/j.celrep.2017.08.044. PubMed 28903044.
Backbone
  Vector backbone: pBDKRB2_TCS(Q’G)_NLS-HA-dCas9(C)-VP64_T2A_MCP-P65-HSF1
  Modifications to backbone: The AVPR2 coding sequence was cloned from plasmid AVPR2-Tango (gift from Bryan Roth, Addgene plasmid #66227) to replace BDKRB2 in pBDKRB2_TCS(Q’G)_NLS-HA-dCas9(C)-VP64_T2A_MCP-P65-HSF1.
  Vector type: Mammalian Expression, CRISPR, Synthetic Biology
Growth in bacteria
  Bacterial resistance: Ampicillin, 100 μg/mL
  Growth temperature: 37°C
  Growth strain: DH5alpha
  Copy number: High Copy
Gene/Insert
  Gene/Insert name: AVPR2-dCas9(C)-VP64
  Tag / fusion protein: Flag (N terminal on insert); HA
Resource information
  A portion of this plasmid was derived from a plasmid made by: Plasmid AVPR2-Tango (gift from Bryan Roth, Addgene plasmid #66227); pBDKRB2_TCS(Q’G)_NLS-HA-dCas9(C)-VP64_T2A_MCP-P65-HSF1.
Terms and licenses: Academic/Nonprofit Terms; Industry Terms: Not Available to Industry
How to cite: pAVPR2_TCS(Q’G)_NLS-HA-dCas9(C)-VP64_T2A_MCP-P65-HSF1 was a gift from Tudor Fulga (Addgene plasmid # 101111 ; http://n2t.net/addgene:101111 ; RRID:Addgene_101111)
